>Addgene plasmid #233665 | CT452 | addgene full sequence | sequence record 464997 | Addgene NGS Result
AGATCAGTTGGGTGCACGAGTGGGTTACATCGAACTGGATCTCAACAGCGGTAAGATCCTTGAGAGTTTT
CGCCCCGAAGAACGTTTTCCAATGATGAGCACTTTTAAAGTTCTGCTATGTGGCGCGGTATTATCCCGTA
TTGACGCCGGGCAAGAGCAACTCGGTCGCCGCATACACTATTCTCAGAATGACTTGGTTGAGTACTCACC
AGTCACAGAAAAGCATCTTACGGATGGCATGACAGTAAGAGAATTATGCAGTGCTGCCATAACCATGAGT
GATAACACTGCGGCCAACTTACTTCTGACAACGATCGGAGGACCGAAGGAGCTAACCGCTTTTTTGCACA
ACATGGGGGATCATGTAACTCGCCTTGATCGTTGGGAACCGGAGCTGAATGAAGCCATACCAAACGACGA
GCGTGACACCACGATGCCTGTAGCAATGGCAACAACGTTGCGCAAACTATTAACTGGCGAACTACTTACT
CTAGCTTCCCGGCAACAATTAATAGACTGGATGGAGGCGGATAAAGTTGCAGGACCACTTCTGCGCTCGG
CCCTTCCGGCTGGCTGGTTTATTGCTGATAAATCTGGAGCCGGTGAGCGTGGGTCTCGCGGTATCATTGC
AGCACTGGGGCCAGATGGTAAGCCCTCCCGTATCGTAGTTATCTACACGACGGGGAGTCAGGCAACTATG
GATGAACGAAATAGACAGATCGCTGAGATAGGTGCCTCACTGATTAAGCATTGGTAACTGTCAGACCAAG
TTTACTCATATATACTTTAGATTGATTTAAAACTTCATTTTTAATTTAAAAGGATCTAGGTGAAGATCCT
TTTTGATAATCTCATGACCAAAATCCCTTAACGTGAGTTTTCGTTCCACTGAGCGTCAGACCCCGTAGAA
AAGATCAAAGGATCTTCTTGAGATCCTTTTTTTCTGCGCGTAATCTGCTGCTTGCAAACAAAAAAACCAC
CGCTACCAGCGGTGGTTTGTTTGCCGGATCAAGAGCTACCAACTCTTTTTCCGAAGGTAACTGGCTTCAG
CAGAGCGCAGATACCAAATACTGTTCTTCTAGTGTAGCCGTAGTTAGGCCACCACTTCAAGAACTCTGTA
GCACCGCCTACATACCTCGCTCTGCTAATCCTGTTACCAGTGGCTGCTGCCAGTGGCGATAAGTCGTGTC
TTACCGGGTTGGACTCAAGACGATAGTTACCGGATAAGGCGCAGCGGTCGGGCTGAACGGGGGGTTCGTG
CACACAGCCCAGCTTGGAGCGAACGACCTACACCGAACTGAGATACCTACAGCGTGAGCTATGAGAAAGC
GCCACGCTTCCCGAAGGGAGAAAGGCGGACAGGTATCCGGTAAGCGGCAGGGTCGGAACAGGAGAGCGCA
CGAGGGAGCTTCCAGGGGGAAACGCCTGGTATCTTTATAGTCCTGTCGGGTTTCGCCACCTCTGACTTGA
GCGTCGATTTTTGTGATGCTCGTCAGGGGGGCGGAGCCTATGGAAAAACGCCAGCAACGCGGCCTTTTTA
CGGTTCCTGGCCTTTTGCTGGCCTTTTGCTCACATGTTCTTTCCTGCGTTATCCCCTGATTCTGTGGATA
ACCGTATTACCGCCTTTGAGTGAGCTGATACCGCTCGCCGCAGCCGAACGACCGAGCGCAGCGAGTCAGT
GAGCGAGGAAGCGGAAGAGCGCCCAATACGCAAACCGCCTCTCCCCGCGCGTTGGCCGATTCATTAATGC
AGCGGATCCAGACATGATAAGATACATTGATGAGTTTGGACAAACCACAACTAGAATGCAGTGAAAAAAA
TGCTTTATTTGTGAAATTTGTGATGCTATTGCTTTATTTGTAACCATTATAAGCTGCAATAAACAAGTTA
GCTTTTTGCAAAAGCCTAGGCCTCCAAAAAAGCCTCCTCACTACTTCTGGAATAGCTCAGAGGCCGAGGC
GGCCTCGGCCTCTGCATAAATAAAAAAAATTAGTCAGCCATGGGGCGGAGAATGGGCGGAACTGGGCGGA
GTTAGGGGCGGGACTATGGTTGCTGACTAATTGAGATGCGGATCCGCTGGCACGACAGGTTTCCCGACTG
GAAAGCGGGCAGTGAGCGCAACGCAATTAATGTGAGTTAGCTCACTCATTAGGCACCCCAGGCTTTACAC
TTTATGCTTCCGGCTCGTATGTTGTGTGGAATTGTGAGCGGATAACAATTTCACACAGGAAACAGCTATG
ACCATGATTACGCCAAGCTTGGGCTGCAGGTCGAGGGATCTCCATAAGAGAAGAGGGACAGCTATGACTG
GGAGTAGTCAGGAGAGGAGGAAAAATCTGGCTAGTAAAACATGTAAGGAAAATTTTAGGGATGTTAAAGA
AAAAAATAACACAAAACAAAATATAAAAAAAATCTAACCTCAAGTCAAGGCTTTTCTATGGAATAAGGAA
TGGACAGCAGGGGGCTGTTTCATATACTGATGACCTCTTTATAGCCAACCTTTGTTCATGGCAGCCAGCA
TATGGGCATATGTTGCCAAACTCTAAACCAAATACTCATTCTGATGTTTTAAATGATTTGCCCTCCCATA
TGTCCTTCCGAGTGAGAGACACAAAAAATTCCAACACACTATTGCAATGAAAATAAATTTCCTTTATTAG
CCAGAAGTCAGATGCTCAAGGGGCTTCATGATGTCCCCATAATTTTTGGCAGAGGGAAAAAGATCTCAGT
GGTATTTGTGAGCCAGGGCATTGGCCACACCAGCCACCACCTTCTGATAGGCAGCCTGCACCTGAGGAGT
GCGCTAGCGGTGGAAGGGCTCGGAGTTGTGGTAATCTATGTATCCTGGGCGGCCGCGCTTGGATTCTGCG
TTTGTTTCCGTCTACGAACTCCCAGCGGTACACGCTACAGGGCGCGTGGGGATACCCCCTAGAGCCCCAG
CTGGTTCTTTCCGCCTCAGAAGCCATAGAGCCCACCGCATCCCCAGCATGCCTGCTATTGTCTTCCCAAT
CCTCCCCCTTGCTGTCCTGCCCCACCCCACCCCCCAGAATAGAATGACACCTACTCAGACAATGCGATGC
AATTTCCTCATTTTATTAGGAAAGGACAGTGGGAGTGGCACCTTCCAGGGTCAAGGAAGGCACGGGGGAG
GGGCAAACAACAGATGGCTGGCAACTAGAAGGCACAGGAATTCTCACACCTTCCGCTTTTTCTTGGGCAG
CATTAAAGTGCTAAAGTACTGCTCGAATTCTTGGTCGATGGTGGGCTTCTTGGTTTCGTGTAAAGTGCTA
TCATCTTGGTTCACGGTCCAACGACCAGAGGACAGCACGAACTTGGCAGCGTTGCTGCTACAGCCCTTGG
CGTCCTCCTCCTCCTCTTCTTGCTCGTCGAGGTACAGAATGTTCTCGATCACCTTCTCGGAGAAGTCCTC
CAGATTCTGGGTGCCGTAGATATAGTCTAAATGGGACTCGAAGCTGATCATCTTGTCCTCTCCGCAGCTG
CCGCTGGATTCTTCCTTCATCTCGATGTCGTTGTTGCACTCCATGGAGGTGGTGGAGTTCACGTAGCTGG
ACATGCTGTACTCGGTATCGATCTCGCTGTTGCCGTTGGTGTTCTCGCTACAAGCCACGTTGGCAAAGCA
TGTGTGTTTGGATAAAGGTAATAAGCTCAGCTCGTCGCTCTGGTCGGTCTGGAACTTCCTCTTCTTGGAC
ACCTCCACCTCCTCCATCTTCAGCACGTTCTTGCTGCTGCTGATAATCATGTGGTGGAAGCTGTTGATCT
CGCTGGGCTTCTCGTTGTTGTTGTCGACCTCCACCTCGGGGGTACCGCTGCCACCACTTGATCCGGAGCC
AGACCCTCCGGAGCCCTCGGCGCTGCCCTTCAGCTGCTCGATGTGCTGCCACTCCTCGATGGGGTTGGTC
TCGTCCTTCAGGGCGATCATCTCCTTGCTGATGGGGTCGTAGGCGTAGTACCTGGACACCAGGGCGAAGT
AGTGGTCGGGGATGGCGGTGATCTGGTGGGTGTAGGTGGTCCTGGCCACGGCGGAGGCCCTCTTGTCGCT
CCAGTTGCCCACCACGTTTGTCAGCTCGGTCAGGCCCTTCATGCTCAGAAAGCTGGTCATCAGGTGCCTG
CCGATGTGGCTCTTAGGGCCGTTCTTGATAGCGAAGATGGGGTAGGGGGCGTTCTTCTTCAGGGCCTTGT
TGTAGCTGCGCACCAGGTTGTCCTTCAGCAGCTGGTACTCCTGCTTGTTGCTGCTGCTGTTGCCGGTCCT
GTTCACTCTCTTCAGCACGGGCTCGCTGTTCCTCAGGAACTCGTCCAGGTACACCAGGGGGTCGATCCTG
CCTCTGGCGCTGAAAAAGTAGATGTGCCTGGACACGCTTGTCTTGGTCTCGGTCACCAGGCACTGAATGA
TCACGCCCAGGTACTTGTTCTGCACCAGCTTGAAGCTCTTGGGGTCCACGTTCTTGATGTCGCTGAACCT
GCCGCAGTTGATGAATGTGGCCAGGAACAGGAACTGGTACAGGGTCTTGGTCTTGGTGAACCTGCTGGTG
TACTCGAAGCTGTTCAGGATCTTCTCGGTGATCTCCCAGATGCTCTCGCCCTCGGACAGCAGGGCCTTCA
GCATCTTCTTGCTGTGGCTGTTGCCCTTGTCGGCCTCCTCGCTGCTCTCGAACTGCAGCTGCAGGCTGGA
CACGATGTCGGTGATGTCGCTCTGGTGCTTCTGGCCGTTGTAAGGGATGATGGTGAACTCCCAGGCGGGG
ATCAGCTTCTTCAGGCTGGCCTCCAGGATGGTGGCCTTCTGGGTCTTGTACTTGAACTGCAGGCTCTTGT
TCACGATGTCGAAGCTCAGGCTGTTGCTGATGATGGTGTTGTAGCTCATGAAGGTGGCCCTCTTGATGGC
GGTGCCGTTGTGGGTGATCATCCAGCACAGGTAGGTCAGCTCGGCGGCACAGCTGGCGATCTTCTCGCCG
CTGGGCCTCTCGAATCTCTCCACGAACTGCCGCACCAGCACCTTGGGGGGGGTCTTGCACAGGATGTCGA
ACTGGCTCATGGTGGCGGCACGCGTGCGAGACGAGACGAGACAGCCTGAGAATGGATGCGAGTAATGGGC
GCGCCTTCGCTCGAATTAATCAATTCTTTGCCAAAATGATGAGACAGCACAATAACCAGCACGTTGCCCA
GGAGCTGTAGGAAAAAGAAGAAGGCATGAACATGGTTAGCAGAGGCTCTAGAGCCGCCGGTCACACGCCA
GAAGCCGAACCCCGCCCTGCCCCGTCCCCCCCGAAGGCAGCCGTCCCCCCGCGGACAGCCCCGAGGCTGG
AGAGGGAGAAGGGGACGGCGGCGCGGCGACGCACGAAGGCCCTCCCCGCCCATTTCCTTCCTGCCGGCGC
CGCACCGCTTCGCCCCGCGCCCGCTAGAGGGGGTGCGGCGGCGCCTCCCAGATTTCGGCTCCGCACAGAT
TTGGGACAAAGGAAGTCCCTGCGCCCTCTCGCACGATTACCATAAAAGGCAATGGCTGCGGCTCGCCGCG
CCTCGACAGCCGCCGGCGCTCCGGGGGCCGCCGCGCCCCTCCCCCGAGCCCTCCCCGGCCCGAGGCGGCC
CCGCCCCGCCCGGCACCCCCACCTGCCGCCACCCCCCGCCCGGCACGGCGAGCCCCGCGCCACGCCCCGT
ACGGAGCCCCGCACCCGAAGCCGGGCCGTGCTCAGCAACTCGGGGAGGGGGGTGCAGGGGGGGTTGCAGC
CCGACCGACGCGCCCACACCCCCTGCTCACCCCCCCACGCACACACCCCGCACGCAGCCTTTGTTCCCCT
CGCAGCCCCCCCCGCACCGCGGGGCACCGCCCCCGGCCGCGCTCCCCTCGCGCACACTGCGGAGCGCACA
AAGCCCCGCGCCGCGCCCGCAGCGCTCACAGCCGCCGGGCAGCGCGGAGCCGCACGCGGCGCTCCCCACG
CACACACACACGCACGCACCCCCCGAGCCGCTCCCCCCGCACAAAGGGCCCTCCCGGAGCCCCTCAAGGC
TTTCACGCAGCCACAGAAAAGAAACAAGCCGTCATTAAACCAAGCGCTAATTACAGCCCGGAGGAGAAGG
GCCGTCCCGCCCGCTCACCTGTGGGAGTAACGCGGTCAGTCAGAGCCGGGGCGGGCGGCGCGAGGCGGCG
GCGGAGCGGGGCACGGGGCGAAGGCAGCGCGCAGCGACTCCCGCCCGCCGCGCGCTTCGCTTTTTATAGG
GCCGCCGCCGCCGCCGCCTCGCCATAAAAGGAAACTTTCGGAGCGCGCCGCTCTGATTGGCTGCCGCCGC
ACCTCTCCGCCTCGCCCCGCCCCGCCCCTCGCCCCGCCCCGCCCCGCCTGGCGCGCGCCCCCCCCCCCCC
CCGCCCCCATCGCTGCACAAAATAATTAAAAAATAAATAAATACAAAATTGGGGGTGGGGAGGGGGGGGA
GATGGGGAGAGTGAAGCAGAACGTGGGGCTCACCTCGACCATGGTAATAGCGATGACTAATACGTAGATG
TACTGCCAAGTAGGAAAGTCCCATAAGGTCATGTACTGGGCATAATGCCAGGCGGGCCATTTACCGTCAT
TGACGTCAATAGGGGGCGTACTTGGCATATGATACACTTGATGTACTGCCAAGTGGGCAGTTTACCGTAA
ATACTCCACCCATTGACGTCAATGGAAAGTCCCTATTGGCGTTACTATGGGAACATACGTCATTATTGAC
GTCAATGGGCGGGGGTCGTTGGGCGGTCAGCCAGGCGGGCCATTTACCGTAAGTTATGTAACGCGGAACT
CCATATATGGGCTATGAACTAATGACCCCGTAATTGATTACTATTAATAACTAGTCAATAATCAATGTCG
ACCCAGGTGGCACTTTTCGGGGAAATGTGCGCGGAACCCCTATTTGTTTATTTTTCTAAATACATTCAAA
TATGTATCCGCTCATGAGACAATAACCCTGATAAATGCTTCAATAATATTGAAAAAGGAAGAGTATGAGT
ATTCAACATTTCCGTGTCGCCCTTATTCCCTTTTTTGCGGCATTTTGCCTTCCTGTTTTTGCTCACCCAG
AAACGCTGGTGAAAGTAAAAGATGCTGA
Features (pLannotate 1.2.2; 20 found; start..end, strand, type, name):
    928..1516    +  rep_origin     ori: high-copy-number ColE1/pMB1/pBR322/pUC origin of replication
   1699..1753    +  CDS            lacI (fragment): lac repressor; lacI; The lac repressor binds to the lac operator to inhibit transcription in E. coli. This inhibition can be relieved by adding lactose or isopropyl-β-D-thiogalactopyranoside (IPTG).
   1755..1889    -  polyA_signal   SV40 poly(A) signal: SV40 polyadenylation signal
   1909..2043    -  rep_origin     SV40 ori: SV40 origin of replication
   2047..2069    -  promoter       SV40 promoter (fragment): SV40 enhancer and early promoter
   2076..2115    +  CDS            lacI (fragment): lac repressor; lacI; The lac repressor binds to the lac operator to inhibit transcription in E. coli. This inhibition can be relieved by adding lactose or isopropyl-β-D-thiogalactopyranoside (IPTG).
   2128..2149    +  protein_bind   CAP binding site: CAP binding activates transcription in the presence of cAMP. E. coli catabolite activator protein
   2164..2194    +  promoter       lac promoter: promoter for the E. coli lac operon
   2202..2218    +  protein_bind   lac operator: The lac repressor binds to the lac operator to inhibit transcription in E. coli. This inhibition can be relieved by adding lactose or isopropyl-β-D-thiogalactopyranoside (IPTG). lac repressor encoded by lacI
   2603..2658    -  polyA_signal   β-globin poly(A) signal: rabbit β-globin polyadenylation signal (Gil and Proudfoot, 1987)
   2729..2800    -  CDS            HBB (fragment): HBB_PONPY - Experimental evidence at transcript level: Swiss-Prot protein existence level 2. Involved in oxygen transport from the lung to the various peripheral tissues. From Pongo pygmaeus (Bornean orangutan).
   2938..2959    -  promoter       SV40 promoter (fragment): SV40 enhancer and early promoter
   2963..3187    -  polyA_signal   bGH poly(A) signal: bovine growth hormone polyadenylation signal
   3218..3820    -  CDS            FHY1: FHY1_ARATH - Also known as PAT3 From Arabidopsis thaliana (Mouse-ear cress).
   3863..5050    -  CDS            FLPo (fragment): nuclear-targeted site-specific recombinase FLPo is a mouse codon-optimized fusion between the SV40 nuclear localization signal and a thermostable version of the Saccharomyces cerevisiae site-specific recombinase FLP. Recombination occurs at FRT sequences.
   5185..6201    -  intron         chimeric intron: chimera between introns from chicken β-actin and rabbit β-globin
   6202..6478    -  promoter       chicken β-actin promoter: No description available
   6480..6859    -  enhancer       CMV enhancer: human cytomegalovirus immediate early enhancer
   6890..6994    +  promoter       AmpR promoter: bla
   6995..757     +  CDS            AmpR (across the origin): β-lactamase; bla; confers resistance to ampicillin, carbenicillin, and related antibiotics
