[The description below was written by a language model from this plasmid's Addgene catalogue record and pLannotate feature annotations shown in this document.]
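Description:
CT452 is a 7,098-nt mammalian expression plasmid encoding one half of a red light-inducible split Flp recombinase. The backbone is listed as unknown, but the annotated features show a CAG-type expression vector. A CMV enhancer, chicken β-actin promoter and chimeric β-actin/β-globin intron drive the insert. Downstream lie a bGH polyadenylation signal and then remnants of a rabbit β-globin 3′ region with its poly(A) signal. In bacteria the plasmid is maintained at high copy from a ColE1/pUC-type origin and selected with ampicillin through the AmpR (β-lactamase) gene and its promoter. An SV40 origin with short SV40 promoter fragments and an SV40 poly(A) signal is also present, as are lac promoter/operator and lacI fragments that appear to be backbone carry-over. No mammalian selection marker is annotated.

The insert, Flp-N396-FHY1, is a fusion of an N-terminal portion of the codon-optimised, nuclear-targeted FLPo recombinase to FHY1. The insert name suggests the fragment ends at residue 396. FHY1 is an Arabidopsis thaliana protein that binds phytochrome A in its red light-activated form. The catalogue lists the insert species as human, whereas the feature table identifies FHY1 as an Arabidopsis protein and FLPo as derived from yeast FLP. The Flp fragment is expected to be inactive on its own. Red light would bring it together with a complementary C-terminal Flp fragment fused to a light-responsive partner, restoring recombination at FRT sites. That partner construct is not described in this record. The associated work uses such tools to multiplex light-inducible recombinases for controlling cell fate, Boolean logic and cell patterning in mammalian cells.
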