Addgene plasmid #233665: CT452
Purpose: Red light-inducible Flp-N
Depositing lab: Wilson Wong. Publication: Multiplexing light-inducible recombinases to control cell fate, Boolean logic, and cell patterning in mammalian cells. Tous C, Kinstlinger IS, Rice MEL, Deng J, Wong WW. Sci Adv. 2025 May 9;11(19):eadt1971. doi: 10.1126/sciadv.adt1971. Epub 2025 May 9. PubMed 40344052.
Backbone
  Vector backbone: Unknown
  Vector type: Mammalian Expression
Growth in bacteria
  Bacterial resistance: Ampicillin, 100 μg/mL
  Growth temperature: 37°C
  Growth strain: DH5alpha
  Copy number: High Copy
Gene/Insert
  Gene/Insert name: Flp-N396-FHY1
  Species: H. sapiens (human)
  Mutation: None
  Cloning method: Gibson Cloning
Terms and licenses: Academic/Nonprofit Terms; Industry Terms: Not Available to Industry
How to cite: CT452 was a gift from Wilson Wong (Addgene plasmid # 233665 ; http://n2t.net/addgene:233665 ; RRID:Addgene_233665)
